Addgene plasmid #90284: pMST639_BB3_L_AG_hyg_KanOri_pyrG5
Purpose: (Empty Backbone) BB3 recipient for homologous integration in pyrG locus with linker AG
Depositing lab: Michael Sauer. Depositing organization: Universitaet fur Bodenkultur Wien (BOKU-WIEN). Publication: An efficient tool for metabolic pathway construction and gene integration for Aspergillus niger. Sarkari P, Marx H, Blumhoff ML, Mattanovich D, Sauer M, Steiger MG. Bioresour Technol. 2017 May 4. pii: S0960-8524(17)30643-0. doi: 10.1016/j.biortech.2017.05.004. PubMed 28533066.
Backbone
  Vector backbone: BB3_L_AG_hyg_KanOri_pyrG5
  Backbone size (bp): 5351
  Vector type: Bacterial Expression
  Selectable markers: Hygromycin
Growth in bacteria
  Bacterial resistance: Kanamycin, 50 μg/mL
  Growth temperature: 37°C
  Growth strain: DH5alpha
  Copy number: Unknown
Gene/Insert
  Cloning method: Unknown
Terms and licenses: Academic/Nonprofit Terms; Industry Terms: Not Available to Industry
How to cite: pMST639_BB3_L_AG_hyg_KanOri_pyrG5 was a gift from Michael Sauer (Addgene plasmid # 90284 ; http://n2t.net/addgene:90284 ; RRID:Addgene_90284)
