[The description below was written by a language model from this plasmid's Addgene catalogue record and pLannotate feature annotations shown in this document.]
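Description:
pMST639_BB3_L_AG_hyg_KanOri_pyrG5 is an empty recipient backbone of 5,351 bp from a modular cloning toolkit built for metabolic pathway construction and gene integration in the filamentous fungus Aspergillus niger. The "BB3" designation and the "linker AG" in its stated purpose indicate that it is a level-3 acceptor into which previously assembled expression units are combined between defined A and G fusion sites, although the catalogue lists the cloning method as unknown and the linker itself is not annotated. The repository classifies it as a bacterial expression vector, but in practice E. coli serves only as the propagation host. There the plasmid replicates from a high-copy ColE1/pUC-type origin and is selected with kanamycin through an aph(3')-Ia gene driven by the cat promoter. This marker is insulated by a tonB terminator upstream and a T7Te terminator downstream.

For the fungal host, the plasmid carries the E. coli hph gene encoding hygromycin B phosphotransferase, which provides hygromycin selection of transformants. The promoter and terminator controlling hph are not identified in the feature table. Roughly 2 kb between the cloning region and hph is unannotated. According to the name and purpose, the construct contains sequence homologous to the pyrG locus (apparently its 5' region) to direct homologous integration of the assembled cargo there, and this homology may lie in the unannotated stretch, though the record does not confirm that. Short fragments of a T3Te terminator and lacZα near the origin appear to be remnants flanking the insertion site. The plasmid carries no insert as deposited and is intended as the final acceptor for targeted chromosomal integration of multigene assemblies at pyrG.
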