Features (pLannotate 1.2.2; 8 found; start..end, strand, type, name):
    246..265     -  terminator     T3Te terminator (fragment): phage T3 early transcription terminator
    264..281     -  CDS            lacZα (fragment): LacZα fragment of β-galactosidase; lacZ fragment
   2223..3245    +  CDS            hph: KHYB_ECOLX - Experimental evidence at protein level: Swiss-Prot protein existence level 1. The aminoglycoside phosphotransferases achieve inactivation of their antibiotic substrates by phosphorylation. Only phosphorylates hygromycin and closely related compounds such as demethyl analogs and destomycin. From Escherichia coli.
   3975..4006    +  terminator     tonB terminator: bidirectional E. coli tonB-P14 transcription terminator
   4007..4109    +  promoter       cat promoter: promoter of the E. coli cat gene encoding chloramphenicol acetyltransferase
   4110..4925    +  CDS            KanR: aminoglycoside phosphotransferase; aph(3')-Ia; confers resistance to kanamycin in bacteria or G418 (Geneticin®) in eukaryotes
   4949..4976    +  terminator     T7Te terminator: phage T7 early transcription terminator
   4988..224     -  rep_origin     ori (across the origin): high-copy-number ColE1/pMB1/pBR322/pUC origin of replication
>Addgene plasmid #90284 | pMST639_BB3_L_AG_hyg_KanOri_pyrG5 | addgene full sequence | sequence record 181718 | Addgene NGS Result
AGGATTAGCAGAGCGAGGTATGTAGGCGGTGCTACAGAGTTCTTGAAGTGGTGGCCTAACTACGGCTACA
CTAGAAGAACAGTATTTGGTATCTGCGCTCTGCTGAAGCCAGTTACCTCGGAAAAAGAGTTGGTAGCTCT
TGATCCGGCAAACAAACCACCGCTGGTAGCGGTGGTTTTTTTGTTTGCAAGCAGCAGATTACGCGCAGAA
AAAAAGGATCTCAAGAAGATCCTTTGATTTTCTACCGAAGAAAGGCCCACCCGTGTAAAACGACGGCCAG
TTTATCTAGTCAGCTTGATTCTAGCTGATCGTGGACCGGAAGGTGAGCCAGTGAGTTGATTGCAGTCCAG
TTACGCTGGAGTCTGAGGCTCGTCCTGAATGATATGCGGCCCGCTGTAGGTCAATTGCGACTTGGAGGAA
GGGATCCGCCAAGGATGCTCTGGATCCGCATCCGGCCGCTCTTGCGCCCCATCAATCGCCCGACTATAAA
TCGAACTACTTTCGGCATCTTCTAGACTTCCTAATACCGCCTAGTCATAGCAGATTCAAGCTGAGAACAC
CACAAGTAAATATCACCCATCATGCTTACCCTGACCGTCCCTGAAAACTACGGGTATGTGCCAATTCTAC
AATTCCTTGCAGACAATGCCATTCTCCCCATGAAGTCTGATGCTAACTATCCTGCAGCTCTGTCATTGCC
GTCGCTCTGGGTGCCATCCCCGTCCTGAGCTTCGTCCATGGCGCCGTCGTGTCTCGTCTCCGCAAGGAAG
CTGATTGCCCCTACCCTCACTGCTATGCGACCGTAGAGCAGTGCAAGACCAACGTAAGCCAACCTCACAC
AAACAGGATTCCTCGAGCTAACATACATTCCGAACCGTGCAGCCCAAGGCCGAGCAGTTCAACTGCGCTC
AGCGCGCTCATGCCAACTTCCTTGAGAACTCCAGCCAAACTATGCTCTTCCTCCTGGTAGCTGGACTGAA
GTACCCCCAGTTGGCGACTGGCCTCGGAAGCATCTGGGTCCTCGGTCGCTCACTGTTCCTTTACGGATAT
GTGTACTCCGGCAAGCCGCGGGGTCGCGGTCGTTTGTACGGCAGCTTCTACTTGCTTGCACAGGGAGCTC
TCTGGGGCTTGACGTCTTTTGGAGTTGCGAGGGAGTTGATTTCCTACTTCTAAGTTTGGACTGAATCCGT
GGTGTGATTGAGGTGATTGGCGATGTTTGGCTATACCAGCTATATGTAATAATCTCTACTGTATACTACT
ATTCAACGCATTTTACTATGCGTGCTGCTAGGGTCGGCAATGACAATGGCAATCTGACTGACGTGGTCTA
TTTCTCCATGTGCAGCAGGGAATACGAGCTCCAATGGACCTCGGGAGTGGCACAGTCAATGGCAAGGAAA
CTGGAGCGCAAAAAACCCCGCCCCTGACAGGGCGGGGTTTTTTCGCGATCGGAGACCGGATCCCTCGAGG
GTCTCCCGCTCATGAATAACGGTGAGACTAGCGGCCGGTCCCCTTATCCCAGCTGTTCCACGTTGGCCTG
CCCCTCAGTTAGCGCTCAACTCAATGCCCCTCACTGGCGAGGCGAGGGCAAGGATGGAGGGGCAGCATCG
CCTGAGTTGGAGCAAAGCGGCCGCCATGGGAGCAGCGAACCAACGGAGGGATGCCGTGCTTTGTCGTGGC
TGCTGTGGCCAATCCGGGCCCTTGGTTGGCTCACAGAGCGTTGCTGTGAGTCCATGAGCTATTATTGCTA
GGTACAGTATAGAGAGAGGAGAGAGAGAGAGAGAGAGAGAGGGGAAAAAAGGTGAGGTTGAAGTGAGAAA
AAAAAAAAAAAAAATCCAACCACTGACGGCTGCCGGCTCTGCCACCCCCCTCCCTCCACCCCAGACCACC
TGCACACTCAGCGCGCAGCATCACCTAATCTTGGCTCGCCTTCCCGCAGCTCAGGTTGTTTTTTTTTTCT
CTCTCCCTCGTCGAAGCCGCCCTTGTTCCCTTATTTATTTCCCTCTCCATCCTTGTCTGCCTTTGGTCCA
TCTGCCCCTTTGTCTGCATCTCTTTTGCACGCATCGCCTTATCGTCGTCTCTTTTTTCACTCACGGGAGC
TTGACGATGACCTGACTCGTGAGCCTCACCTGCTGATTTCTCTCCCCCCCTCCCGACCGGCTTGACTTTT
GTTTCTCCTCCAGTACCTTATCGCGAAGCCGGAAGAACCTCTTAACCTCTAGATGAAAAAGCCTGAACTC
ACCGCGACGTCTGTCGAGAAGTTCCTGATCGAAAAGTTCGACAGCGTCTCCGACCTGATGCAGCTCTCGG
AGGGCGAAGAATCTCGTGCTTTCAGCTTCGATGTAGGAGGGCGTGGATATGTCCTGCGGGTAAATAGCTG
CGCCGATGGTTTCTACAAAGATCGTTATGTTTATCGGCACTTTGCATCGGCCGCGCTCCCGATTCCGGAA
GTGCTTGACATTGGGGAATTCAGCGAGAGCCTGACCTATTGCATCTCCCGCCGTGCACAGGGTGTCACGT
TGCAAGACCTGCCTGAAACCGAACTGCCCGCTGTTCTGCAGCCGGTCGCGGAGGCCATGGATGCGATCGC
TGCGGCCGATCTCAGCCAGACGAGCGGGTTCGGCCCATTCGGACCGCAAGGAATCGGTCAATACACTACA
TGGCGTGATTTCATATGCGCGATTGCTGATCCCCATGTGTATCACTGGCAAACTGTGATGGACGACACCG
TCAGTGCGTCCGTCGCGCAGGCTCTCGATGAGCTGATGCTTTGGGCCGAGGACTGCCCCGAAGTCCGGCA
CCTCGTGCACGCGGATTTCGGCTCCAACAATGTCCTGACGGACAATGGCCGCATAACAGCGGTCATTGAC
TGGAGCGAGGCGATGTTCGGGGATTCCCAATACGAGGTCGCCAACATCTTCTTCTGGAGGCCGTGGTTGG
CTTGTATGGAGCAGCAGACGCGCTACTTCGAGCGGAGGCACCCGGAGCTTGCAGGATCGCCGCGGCTCCG
GGCGTATATGCTCCGCATTGGTCTTGACCAACTCTATCAGAGCTTGGTTGACGGCAATTTCGATGATGCA
GCTTGGGCGCAGGGTCGATGCGACGCAATCGTCCGATCCGGAGCCGGGACTGTCGGGCGTACACAAATCG
CCCGCAGAAGCGCGGCCGTCTGGACCGATGGCTGTGTAGAAGTACTCGCCGATAGTGGAAACCGACGCCC
CAGCACTCGTCCGAGGGCAAAGGAATAGATGCATGGCTTTCGTGACCGGGCTTCAAACAATGATGTGCGA
TGGTGTGGTTCCCGGTTGGCGGAGTCTTTGTCTACTTTGGTTGTCTGTCGCAGGTCGGTAGACCGCAAAT
GAGCAACTGATGGATTGTTGCCAGCGATACTATAATTCACATGGATGGTCTTTGTCGATCAGTAGCTAGT
GAGAGAGAGAGAACATCTATCCACAATGTCGAGTGTCTATTAGACATACTCCGAGAATAAAGTCAACTGT
GTCTGTGATCTAAAGATCGATTCGGCAGTCGAGTAGCGTATAACAACTCCGAGTACCAGCGAAAGCACGT
CGTGACAGGAGCAGGGCTTTGCCAACTGCGCAACCTTGCTTGAATGAGGATACACGGGGTGCAACATGGC
TGTACTGATCCATCGCAACCAAAATTTCTGTTTATAGATCAAGCTGGTAGATTCCAATTACTCCACCTCT
TGCGCTTCTCCATGACATGTAAGTGCACGTGGAAACCATACCCAAATTGCCTACAGCTGCGGAGCATGAG
CCTATGGCGATCAGTCTGGTCATGTTAACCAGCCTGTGCTCTGACGTTAATGCAGAATAGCTTCGCGTGA
TCTTACGGCATTATACGTATGATCGGTCCACGATCAGCTAGATTATCTAGTCAGCTTGATGTCATAGCTG
TTTCCTGAGGCTCAATACTGACCATTTAAATCATACCTGACCTCCATAGCAGAAAGTCAAAAGCCTCCGA
CCGGAGGCTTTTGACTTGATCGGCACGTAAGAGGTTCCAACTTTCACCATAATGAAATAAGATCACTACC
GGGCGTATTTTTTGAGTTATCGAGATTTTCAGGAGCTAAGGAAGCTAAAATGAGCCATATTCAACGGGAA
ACGTCTTGCTTGAAGCCGCGATTAAATTCCAACATGGATGCTGATTTATATGGGTATAAATGGGCTCGCG
ATAATGTCGGGCAATCAGGTGCGACAATCTATCGATTGTATGGGAAGCCCGATGCGCCAGAGTTGTTTCT
GAAACATGGCAAAGGTAGCGTTGCCAATGATGTTACAGATGAGATGGTCAGGCTAAACTGGCTGACGGAA
TTTATGCCTCTTCCGACCATCAAGCATTTTATCCGTACTCCTGATGATGCATGGTTACTCACCACTGCGA
TCCCAGGGAAAACAGCATTCCAGGTATTAGAAGAATATCCTGATTCAGGTGAAAATATTGTTGATGCGCT
GGCAGTGTTCCTGCGCCGGTTGCATTCGATTCCTGTTTGTAATTGTCCTTTTAACGGCGATCGCGTATTT
CGTCTCGCTCAGGCGCAATCACGAATGAATAACGGTTTGGTTGGTGCGAGTGATTTTGATGACGAGCGTA
ATGGCTGGCCTGTTGAACAAGTCTGGAAAGAAATGCATAAACTCTTGCCATTCTCACCGGATTCAGTCGT
CACTCATGGTGATTTCTCACTTGATAACCTTATTTTTGACGAGGGGAAATTAATAGGTTGTATTGATGTT
GGACGAGTCGGAATCGCAGACCGATACCAGGATCTTGCCATCCTATGGAACTGCCTCGGTGAGTTTTCTC
CTTCATTACAGAAACGGCTTTTTCAAAAATATGGTATTGATAATCCTGATATGAATAAATTGCAGTTTCA
CTTGATGCTCGATGAGTTTTTCTAATGAGGACCTAAATGTAATCACCTGGCTCACCTTCGGGTGGGCCTT
TCTGCGTTGCTGGCGTTTTTCCATAGGCTCCGCCCCCCTGACGAGCATCACAAAAATCGATGCTCAAGTC
AGAGGTGGCGAAACCCGACAGGACTATAAAGATACCAGGCGTTTCCCCCTGGAAGCTCCCTCGTGCGCTC
TCCTGTTCCGACCCTGCCGCTTACCGGATACCTGTCCGCCTTTCTCCCTTCGGGAAGCGTGGCGCTTTCT
CATAGCTCACGCTGTAGGTATCTCAGTTCGGTGTAGGTCGTTCGCTCCAAGCTGGGCTGTGTGCACGAAC
CCCCCGTTCAGCCCGACCGCTGCGCCTTATCCGGTAACTATCGTCTTGAGTCCAACCCGGTAAGACACGA
CTTATCGCCACTGGCAGCAGCCACTGGTAAC
